>Addgene plasmid #218201 | pCM0-099 | addgene full sequence | sequence record 434870 | Addgene NGS Result
AACGCCAGCAACGCGGCCTTTTTACGGTTCCTGGCCTTTTGCTGGCCTTTTGCTCACATGTTCTTTCCTG
CGTTATCCCCTGATTCTGTGGATAACCGTATTACCGCCTTTGAGTGAGCTGATACCGCTCGCCGCAGCCG
AACGACCGAGCGCAGCGAGTCAGTGAGCGAGGAAGCGGAAGAGCGCCCAATACGCAAACCGCCTCTCCCC
GCGCGTTGGCCGATTCATTAATCACTCTGTGGTCTCATTCGGCCTGGAGCCACCCCCAGTTCGAGAAGGG
CGGCCACCACCATCACCACCATCACCACTAAGCTTTGAGACCACGAAGTGGCTCTTCAGTGGACGAAAGG
GCCTCGTGATACGCCTATTTTTATAGGTTAATGTCATGATAATAATGGTTTCTTAGACGTCAGGTGGCAC
TTTTCGGGGAAATGTGCGCGGAACCCCTATTTGTTTATTTTTCTAAATACATTCAAATATGTATCCGCTC
ATGAGACAATAACCCTGATAAATGCTTCAATAATATTGAAAAAGGAAGAGTATGCGCTCACGCAACTGGT
CCAGAACCTTGACCGAACGCAGCGGTGGTAACGGCGCAGTGGCGGTTTTCATGGCTTGTTATGACTGTTT
TTTTTTGGGGTACAGTCTATGCCTCGGGCATCCAAGCAGCAAGCGCGTTACGCCGTGGGTCGATGTTTGA
TGTTATGGAGCAGCAACGATGTTACGCAGCAGGGCAGTCGCCCTAAAACAAAGTTAAACATCATGAGGGA
AGCGGTGATCGCCGAAGTATCGACTCAACTATCAGAGGTAGTTGGCGTCATCGAGCGCCATCTCGAACCG
ACGTTGCTGGCCGTACATTTGTACGGCTCCGCAGTGGATGGCGGCCTGAAGCCACACAGCGATATTGATT
TGCTGGTTACGGTGACCGTAAGGCTTGATGAAACAACGCGGCGAGCTTTGATCAACGACCTTTTGGAAAC
TTCGGCTTCCCCTGGAGAGAGCGAGATTCTCCGCGCTGTAGAAGTCACCATTGTTGTGCACGACGACATC
ATTCCGTGGCGTTATCCAGCTAAGCGCGAACTGCAATTTGGAGAATGGCAGCGCAATGACATTCTTGCAG
GTATCTTCGAGCCAGCCACGATCGACATTGATCTGGCTATCTTGCTGACAAAAGCAAGAGAACATAGCGT
TGCCTTGGTAGGTCCAGCGGCGGAGGAACTCTTTGATCCGGTTCCTGAACAGGATCTATTTGAGGCGCTA
AATGAAACCTTAACGCTATGGAACTCGCCGCCCGACTGGGCTGGCGATGAGCGAAATGTAGTGCTTACGT
TGTCCCGCATTTGGTACAGCGCAGTAACCGGCAAAATCGCGCCGAAGGATGTCGCTGCCGACTGGGCAAT
GGAGCGCCTGCCGGCCCAGTATCAGCCCGTCATACTTGAAGCTAGACAGGCTTATCTTGGACAAGAAGAA
GATCGCTTGGCCTCGCGCGCAGATCAGTTGGAAGAATTTGTCCATTACGTAAAAGGCGAGATCACCAAGG
TAGTCGGCAAATAACTGTCAGACCAAGTTTACTCATATATACTTTAGATTGATTTAAAACTTCATTTTTA
ATTTAAAAGGATCTAGGTGAAGATCCTTTTTGATAATCTCATGACCAAAATCCCTTAACGTGAGTTTTCG
TTCCACTGAGCGTCAGACCCCGTAGAAAAGATCAAAGGATCTTCTTGAGATCCTTTTTTTCTGCGCGTAA
TCTGCTGCTTGCAAACAAAAAAACCACCGCTACCAGCGGTGGTTTGTTTGCCGGATCAAGAGCTACCAAC
TCTTTTTCCGAAGGTAACTGGCTTCAGCAGAGCGCAGATACCAAATACTGTTCTTCTAGTGTAGCCGTAG
TTAGGCCACCACTTCAAGAACTCTGTAGCACCGCCTACATACCTCGCTCTGCTAATCCTGTTACCAGTGG
CTGCTGCCAGTGGCGATAAGTCGTGTCTTACCGGGTTGGACTCAAGACGATAGTTACCGGATAAGGCGCA
GCGGTCGGGCTGAACGGGGGGTTCGTGCACACAGCCCAGCTTGGAGCGAACGACCTACACCGAACTGAGA
TACCTACAGCGTGAGCTATGAGAAAGCGCCACGCTTCCCGAAGGGAGAAAGGCGGACAGGTATCCGGTAA
GCGGCAGGGTCGGAACAGGAGAGCGCACGAGGGAGCTTCCAGGGGGAAACGCCTGGTATCTTTATAGTCC
TGTCGGGTTTCGCCACCTCTGACTTGAGCGTCGATTTTTGTGATGCTCGTCAGGGGGGCGGAGCCTATGG
AAA
Features (pLannotate 1.2.2; 7 found; start..end, strand, type, name):
     48..181     +  rep_origin     RSF ori (fragment): Plasmids containing the RSF 1030 origin of replication can be propagated in E. coli cells that contain additional plasmids with compatible origins.
    183..232     +  CDS            lacI (fragment): lac repressor; lacI; The lac repressor binds to the lac operator to inhibit transcription in E. coli. This inhibition can be relieved by adding lactose or isopropyl-β-D-thiogalactopyranoside (IPTG).
    437..541     +  promoter       AmpR promoter: bla
    532..612     -  CDS            int (fragment): INT2_ECOLX - Protein inferred from homology: Swiss-Prot protein existence level 3. Putative integrase believed to be involved in the insertion of antibiotic resistance genes into plasmids and transposons. From Escherichia coli.
    700..756     +  CDS            GmR (fragment): gentamycin acetyltransferase; aacC1; confers resistance to gentamycin
    763..1551    +  CDS            aadA: S3AD_ECOLX - Experimental evidence at protein level: Swiss-Prot protein existence level 1. Mediates bacterial resistance to the antibiotics streptomycin and spectinomycin. From Escherichia coli.
   1725..2313    +  rep_origin     ori: high-copy-number ColE1/pMB1/pBR322/pUC origin of replication
