[The description below was written by a language model from this plasmid's Addgene catalogue record and pLannotate feature annotations shown in this document.]
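Description:
pCM0-099 is a Level 0 Modular Cloning (MoClo) part plasmid built on the pAGM1301 acceptor backbone and classed as a synthetic biology vector. It is a small, high-copy plasmid of about 2.3 kb maintained in E. coli. Replication relies on a ColE1/pMB1/pUC-type origin, and selection is with spectinomycin through an aadA (aminoglycoside adenylyltransferase) gene. An AmpR (bla) promoter is annotated upstream of aadA. The automated annotation also lists short fragments matching an RSF origin, lacI, an integrase and a gentamicin resistance gene. These are only partial matches, most likely remnants of the backbone and of the resistance cassette's origin rather than functional elements.

The payload is a 68 bp synthetic insert encoding a combined Strep-tag and 8xHis tag, intended for detection and affinity purification of recombinant proteins. The feature table does not annotate this insert, so its exact position in the sequence cannot be read from the record. The part occupies MoClo position B5 and was installed by Golden Gate cloning. BsaI digestion releases it with the position-defining overhangs, which allows one-pot assembly with promoter, coding sequence and terminator parts into a Level 1 transcription unit. The plasmid has no promoter or terminator for expressing the tag, so it serves purely as a donor of the tag module. It was originally part of the MoClo toolkit for Chlamydomonas reinhardtii and was deposited in connection with a toolkit for producing recombinant proteins in Leishmania tarentolae.
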