Addgene plasmid #218201: pCM0-099
Purpose: Strep-8xHis-tag for protein detection and purification
Depositing lab: Michael Schroda. Depositing organization: Rheinland-Pfälzische Technische Universität Kaiserslautern. Publication: A Modular Cloning Toolkit for the production of recombinant proteins in Leishmania tarentolae. Hieronimus K, Donauer T, Klein J, Hinkel B, Spanle JV, Probst A, Niemeyer J, Kibrom S, Kiefer AM, Schneider L, Husemann B, Bischoff E, Mohring S, Bayer N, Klein D, Engels A, Ziehmer BG, Stiebeta J, Moroka P, Schroda M, Deponte M. Microb Cell. 2024 Apr 30;11:128-142. doi: 10.15698/mic2024.04.821. eCollection 2024. PubMed 38799406.
Backbone
  Vector backbone: pAGM1301
  Backbone manufacturer: Sylvestre Marillonnet (Addgene plasmid #47989)
  Backbone size w/o insert (bp): 2845
  Total vector size (bp): 2311
  Vector type: Synthetic Biology
Growth in bacteria
  Bacterial resistance: Spectinomycin, 50 μg/mL
  Growth temperature: 37°C
  Growth strain: DH5alpha
  Copy number: High Copy
Gene/Insert
  Gene/Insert name: Strep-8xHis
  Species: Synthetic
  Insert size (bp): 68
  Cloning method: Golden Gate
  Sequencing primers: 5′ CAATACGCAAACCGCCTCTCC; 3′ AATAGGCGTATCACGAGGC
Terms and licenses: Academic/Nonprofit Terms; Industry Terms: Not Available to Industry
Depositor comments: Level 0 MoClo Part Position B5, insert can be released via BsaI digest Plasmid used in the MoClo toolkit for Chlamydomonas reinhardtii from Crozet et al. (2018)
How to cite: pCM0-099 was a gift from Michael Schroda (Addgene plasmid # 218201 ; http://n2t.net/addgene:218201 ; RRID:Addgene_218201)
